>Addgene plasmid #170897 | pGREAT9 | addgene full sequence | sequence record 334550 | Addgene NGS Result
TAACGGATCCGGTCTCAGGAGATAGTTTAAACTGAAGGCGGGAAACGACAATCTGATCCAAGCTCAAGCT
AAGCTTGCATGCCTGCAGGATATCGTGGATCCAAGCTTGCCACGTGCCGCCACGTGCCGCCACGTGCCGC
CACGTGCCTCTAGAGGATCCATCTCCACTGACGTAAGGGATGACGCACAATCCCACTATCCTTCGCAAGA
CCCTTCCTCTATATAAGGAAGTTCATTTCATTTGGAGAGGACACGCTGGGATCCAATGGAGAGAGAGAAG
AACGTGGTGTACGGCCCCGAGCCCAAGCACCCTCTGGGCAACTTCACCGCCGGCGAGATGCTGTACAACG
CTCTGCACAAGCACTCCCACATCCCCCAGGCCATCCTGGACGTGATGGGCAACGAGTCCCTTTCCTACCA
GGAGTTCTTCGACACTACTGTGAAGCTGGGCCAGAGCCTCCAGAACTGTGGCTACAAGATGAACGATGTC
GTGTCGATCTGTGCAGAGAACAACAAGAGATTCTTCATCCCCATCATCTCCGCCTGGTACATCGGCATGG
TGGTGGCCCCTGTGAACGAGGACTATATCCCAGACGAGCTGTGTAAAGTGACCGGCATCTCCAAGCCGAT
CCTGGTCTTTACCACTAGGAAGATCCTGCCTAAGGTTTTGGAGGTTAAAGACAGAACCAACTACATAAAG
AGGATCATCATACTGGACTCTGAAGAGAACCTGCTGGGCTGCGAGAGCCTGCACAACTTCATGTCCAGGT
ACTCCGACAACAACCTCCAAACATTCAAGCCTCTGCACTACGACCCTGTGGACCAGGTAGCCGCCATCCT
GTGCTCCTCCGGCACAACCGGCCTGCCTAAAGGCGTGATGCAGACCCACAGGAACATCTGTGTGAGACTC
ACACACGCATCTGACCCCAGAGTGGGTACACAACTCATCCCCGGCGTATCCGTGCTGGCCTACCTGCCAT
TCTTCCACGCCTTCGGCTTCAGTATCAACCTGGGCTATTTCATGGTGGGCCTGAGAGTGGTGATGCTCCG
AAGGTTTAACCAGGAGGTGTTCCTGAAGGCCATCCAGGACTACGAGGTGAGGAGCGTGATCAACGTTCCC
TCCACAATCCTGTTCCTGTCCAAGAGCCCTCTGGTGGACAAGTACGACCTATCCACCCTGGCGGAGCTGT
GCTGTGGAGCCGCTCCTCTGGCGAAGGAGGTGGCCGAGATCGCCGTGAAGAGGCTGAACCTGCCAGGGAT
ACGGTGTGGCTACGGTCTAACAGAGTCTACCTCCGCCAACATCCATACTCTGCACAACGAGTTCAAGTCC
GGCTCCCTGGGCAAGGTGACACCTTACATGGCCGCCAAGATCATCGACAGGAACACCGGCGAGGCCCTGG
GTCCAAACCAGGTGGGCGAGCTGTGCATCTGGGGACCTATGGTAACAAAAGGCTATGTGAACAACCCACA
GGCTACTAAGGAGGCCATCGACGACGACGGCTGGCTGCACTCTGGCGACTTCGGCTACTACGACGAGGAC
GAGTATTTCTACATCGTGGACCGGTACAAGGAGCTGATCAAATACAAGGGCTATCAGGTCGCCCCTGTGG
AGCTGGAGGAGATCCTCCTTCAGCACCCAGGCATCAGGGACGTGGCCGTCGTGGGTATCCCTGACATCGA
GGCCGGCGAGCTGCCAGCCGGCTTCGTGGTGAAGCAGCCCGGCGCCCAACTCACCGCTAAGGAGGTGTAC
GACTTCCTGGCCCAGAGGGTGTCTCACTCCAAGTACCTGAGGGGCGGCGTAAGGTTCGTGGACTCTATCC
CCAGGAACGTGACAGGCAAGATTAGTCGAAAAGAGCTGAGGGAGGCCCTGATGGAGAAGGCTTCTAAGCT
GTAAGCTTAAAGCAGAATGCTGAGCTAAAAGAAAGGCTTTTTCCATTTTCGAGAGACAATGAGAAAAGAA
GAAGAAGAAGAAGAAGAAGAAGAAGAAGAAGAAGAAAAGAGTAAATAATAAAGCCCCACAGGAGGCGAAG
TTCTTGTAGCTCCATGTTATCTAAGTTATTGATATTGTTTGCCCTATATTTTATTTCTGTCATTGTGTAT
GTTTTGTTCAGTTTCGATCTCCTTGCAAAATGCAGAGATTATGAGATGAATAAACTAAGTTATATTATTA
TACGTGTTAATATTCTCCTCCTCTCTCTAGCTAGCCTTTTGTTTTCTCTTTTTCTTATTTGATTTTCTTT
AAATCAATCCATTTTAGGAGAGGGCCAGGGAGTGATCCAGCAAAACATGAAGATTAGAAGAAACTTCCCT
CTTTTTTTTCCTGAAAACAATTTAACGTCGAGATTTATCTCTTTTTGTAATGGAATCATTTCTACAGTTA
TGACCGCTGTCAGGAGATACATGAGAATTAAGGGAGTCACGGTATGACCCCCGCCGATGACGCGGGACAA
GCCGTTTTACGTTTGGAACTGACAGAACCGCAACGTTGAAGGAGCCACTGAGCCGCGGGTTTCTGGAGTT
TAATGAGCTAAGCACATACGTCAGAAACCATTATTGCGCGTTCAAAAGTCGCCTAAGGTCACTATCAGCT
AGCAAATATTTCTTGTCAAAAATGCTCCACTGACGTTCCATAAATTCCCCTCGGTATCCAATTAGAGTCT
CATATTCACTCTCAACTCGATCGAGGCAATGGAGAACATGGAGAACGACGAGAACATTGTGGTGGGACCC
AAGCCGTTCTACCCGATCGAGGAGGGTTCCGCTGGCACCCAGCTGCGCAAGTACATGGAGCGCTACGCTA
AGCTGGGTGCTATCGCCTTCACCAACGCCGTGACCGGTGTGGATTACTCCTACGCCGAGTACCTGGAGAA
GTCCTGCTGCCTCGGAAAGGCCCTGCAGAACTACGGTCTGGTCGTGGATGGCCGCATTGCCCTCTGCTCG
GAGAACTGCGAGGAGTTCTTCATTCCCGTGATCGCTGGTCTGTTCATCGGAGTCGGCGTTGCCCCAACCA
ACGAGATCTACACCCTGCGCGAGCTGGTCCACAGCCTGGGTATCAGCAAGCCGACCATCGTTTTCTCGAG
CAAGAAGGGCCTCGACAAGGTTATCACCGTGCAAAAAACCGTCACCACCATCAAGACCATCGTTATCCTG
GATTCCAAGGTTGACTACCGCGGTTACCAGTGCCTCGACACCTTCATCAAGCGTAACACCCCACCCGGCT
TCCAAGCCTCCTCCTTCAAAACCGTGGAGGTTGATCGCAAGGAGCAGGTGGCCCTGATCATGAACTCCTC
CGGCTCCACCGGTCTGCCAAAGGGCGTGCAGCTGACCCACGAGAACACCGTCACCCGCTTCTCGCATGCC
CGTGATCCCATCTACGGCAACCAGGTGTCCCCAGGCACCGCCGTCCTGACCGTCGTGCCCCTCCACCACG
GCTTCGGCATGTTCACCACTCTCGGCTACTTGATCTGCGGCTTCCGTGTGGTGATGCTGACTAAGTTCGA
CGAGGAGACTTTCCTCAAGACCCTGCAAGACTACAAGTGCACTTACGTGATCCTGGTGCCGACCCTGTTC
GCCATCCTGAACAAGAGCGAGCTGTTGAACAAATACGACCTGTCGAACCTGGTGGAGATCGCTTCCGGCG
GCGCCCCACTGTCGAAGGAAGTTGGCGAGGCCGTTGCTCGCCGCTTCAACCTGCCCGGCGTCCGTCAGGG
TTACGGCCTGACCGAGACTACCTCGGCTATCATCATCACCCCCGAGGGCGACGATAAGCCCGGCGCTTCC
GGCAAGGTTGTTCCACTCTTCAAAGCCAAGGTGATCGACCTGGACACCAAGAAGTCCCTGGGTCCCAACC
GTCGCGGAGAAGTGTGCGTCAAGGGCCCCATGCTGATGAAGGGCTACGTCAACAACCCAGAGGCCACCAA
GGAGTTGATCGACGAGGAGGGCTGGCTGCACACTGGTGACATCGGTTACTACGACGAAGAGAAGCACTTC
TTCATCGTTGACCGCCTGAAGTCCTTGATCAAGTACAAGGGCTACCAGGTTCCCCCCGCCGAGCTCGAGA
GCGTCCTGCTGCAGCACCCCTCCATTTTCGATGCCGGAGTGGCCGGTGTCCCCGATCCCGTGGCTGGCGA
GCTGCCAGGTGCCGTCGTCGTGCTGGAGTCCGGCAAGAACATGACCGAGAAGGAAGTGATGGATTACGTG
GCCTCGCAAGTGTCCAACGCCAAGCGCCTGCGCGGCGGCGTGCGCTTCGTGGATGAGGTGCCCAAGGGCC
TCACCGGAAAGATCGACGGTCGCGCTATCCGCGAGATCCTCAAGAAGCCCGTGGCCAAGATGTGAGCTTG
GAATGGATCTTCGATCCCGATCGTTCAAACATTTGGCAATAAAGTTTCTTAAGATTGAATCCTGTTGCCG
GTCTTGCGACGATTATCATATAATTTCTGTTGAATTACGTTAAGCATGTAATAATTAACATGTAATGCAT
GACGTTATTTATGAGATGGGTTTTTATGATTAGAGTCCCGCAATTATACATTTAATACGCGATAGAAAAC
AAAATATAGCGCGCAAACTAGGATAAATTATCGCGCGCGGTGTCATCTATGTTACTAGATCGGGAATTGC
CAAGCTAATTCTTGAAGATGAAAGGGCCTCGTGATACGCCTATTTTTATAGGTTAATGTCATGATAATAA
TGGTTTCTTAGACGTCAGGTGGCACTTTTCGGGGAAATGTGCGCGGAACCCCTATTTGTTTATTTTTCTA
AATACATTCAAATATGTATCCGCTCATGAGACAATAACCCTGATAAATGCTTCAATAATGGGACCGACTC
GCGCTGTCATGAGACCGGATCCTGACAGGATATATTGGCGGGTAAACTAAGTCGCTGTATGTGTTTGTTT
GAGATCTCATGTGAGCAAAAGGCCAGCAAAAGGCCAGGAACCGTAAAAAGGCCGCGTTGCTGGCGTTTTT
CCATAGGCTCCGCCCCCCTGACGAGCATCACAAAAATCGACGCTCAAGTCAGAGGTGGCGAAACCCGACA
GGACTATAAAGATACCAGGCGTTTCCCCCTGGAAGCTCCCTCGTGCGCTCTCCTGTTCCGACCCTGCCGC
TTACCGGATACCTGTCCGCCTTTCTCCCTTCGGGAAGCGTGGCGCTTTCTCATAGCTCACGCTGTAGGTA
TCTCAGTTCGGTGTAGGTCGTTCGCTCCAAGCTGGGCTGTGTGCACGAACCCCCCGTTCAGCCCGACCGC
TGCGCCTTATCCGGTAACTATCGTCTTGAGTCCAACCCGGTAAGACACGACTTATCGCCACTGGCAGCAG
CCACTGGTAACAGGATTAGCAGAGCGAGGTATGTAGGCGGTGCTACAGAGTTCTTGAAGTGGTGGCCTAA
CTACGGCTACACTAGAAGAACAGTATTTGGTATCTGCGCTCTGCTGAAGCCAGTTACCTTCGGAAGAAGA
GTTGGTAGCTCTTGATCCGGCAAACAAACCACCGCTGGTAGCGGTGGTTTTTTTGTTTGCAAGCAGCAGA
TTACGCGCAGAAAAAAAGGATCTCAAGAAGATCCTTTGATCTTTTCTACGGGGTCTGACGCTCAGTGGAA
CGAAAACTCACGTTAAGGGATTTTGGTCATGAGATTATCAAAAAGGATCTTCACCTAGATCCTTTTAAAT
TAAAAATGAAGTTTTAAATCAATCTAAAGTATATATGTGTAACATTGGTCTAGTGATTATTTGCCGACTA
CCTTGGTGATCTCGCCTTTCACGTAGTGGACAAATTCTTCCAACTGATCTGCGCGCGAGGCCAAGCGATC
TTCTTCTTGTCCAAGATAAGCCTGTCTAGCTTCAAGTATGACGGGCTGATACTGGGCCGGCAGGCGCTCC
ATTGCCCAGTCGGCAGCGACATCCTTCGGCGCGATTTTGCCGGTTACTGCGCTGTACCAAATGCGGGACA
ACGTAAGCACTACATTTCGCTCATCACCAGCCCAGTCGGGCGGCGAGTTCCATAGCGTTAAGGTTTCATT
TAGCGCCTCAAATAGATCCTGTTCAGGAACCGGATCAAAGAGTTCCTCCGCCGCTGGACCTACCAAGGCA
ACGCTATGTTCTCTTGCTTTTGTCAGCAAGATAGCCAGATCAATGTCGATCGTGGCTGGCTCGAAGATAC
CTGCAAGAATGTCATTGCGCTGCCATTCTCCAAATTGCAGTTCGCGCTTAGCTGGATAACGCCACGGAAT
GATGTCGTCGTGCACAACAATGGTGACTTCTACAGCGCGGAGAATCTCGCTCTCTCCAGGGGAAGCCGAA
GTTTCCAAAAGGTCGTTGATCAAAGCTCGCCGCGTTGTTTCATCAAGCCTTACGGTCACCGTAACCAGCA
AATCAATATCACTGTGTGGCTTCAGGCCGCCATCCACTGCGGAGCCGTACAAATGTACGGCCAGCAACGT
CGGTTCGAGATGGCGCTCGATGACGCCAACTACCTCTGATAGTTGAGTCGATACTTCGGCGATCACCGCT
TCCCTCATAATGTTTAACTTTGTTTTAGGGCGACTGCCCTGCTGCGTAACATCGTTGCTGCTCCATAACA
TCAAACATCGACCCACGGCGTAACGCGCTTGCTGCTTGGATGCCCGAGGCATAGACTGTACCCCAAAAAA
ACAGTCATAACAAGCCATGAAAACCGCCACTGCGCCGTTACCACCGCTGCGTTCGGTCAAGGTTCTGGAC
CAGTTGCGTGAGCGCATACGCTACTTGCATTACAGCTTACGAACCGAACAGGCTTATGTCCACTGGGTTC
GTGCCTTCATCCGTTTCCACGGTGTGCGTCACCCGGCAACCTTGGGTAGCAGCGAAGTCGAGGCATTTCT
GTCCTGGCTGGAACACCCCTTGTATTACTGTTTATGTAAGCAGACAGTTTTATTGTTCATGATGATATAT
TTTTATCTTGTGCAATGTAACATCAGAGATTTTGAGACACAACGTGGCTTTGTTGAATAAATCGAACTTT
TGCTGAGTTGAAGGATCAGATCACGCATCTTCCCGACAACGCAGACCGTTCCGTGGCAAAGCAAAAGTTC
AAAATCACCAACTGGTCCACCTACAACAAAGCTCTCATCAACCGTGGCTCCCTCACTTTCTGGCTGGATG
ATGGGGCGATTCAGGCGATCCCCATCCAACAGCCCGCCGTCGAGCGGGCTTTTTTATCCCCGGAAGCCTG
TGGATAGAGGGTAGTTATCCACGTGAAACCGCTAATGCCCCGCAAAGCCTTGATTCACGGGGCTTTCCGG
CCCGCTCCAAAAACTATCCACGTGAAATCGCTAATCAGGGTACGTGAAATCGCTAATCGGAGTACGTGAA
ATCGCTAATAAGGTCACGTGAAATCGCTAATCAAAAAGGCACGTGAGAACGCTAATAGCCCTTTCAGATC
AACAGCTTGCAAACACCCCTCGCTCCGGCAAGTAGTTACAGCAAGTAGTATGTTCAATTAGCTTTTCAAT
TATGAATATATATATCAATTATTGGTCGCCCTTGGCTTGTGGACAATGCGCTACGCGCACCGGCTCCGCC
CGTGGACAACCGCAAGCGGTTGCCCACCGTCGAGCGCCTTTGCCCACAACCCGGCGGCCGGCCGCAACAG
ATCGTTTTATAAATTTTTTTTTTTGAAAAAGAAAAAGCCCGAAAGGCGGCAACCTCTCGGGCTTCTGGAT
TTCCGATCCCCGGAATTAGATCTTGGCAGGATATATTGTGGTG
Features (pLannotate 1.2.2; 16 found; start..end, strand, type, name):
     71..89      -  misc_feature   MCS (fragment): pUC18/19 multiple cloning site
    161..206     +  promoter       35SPPDK promoter (fragment): hybrid promoter consisting of the cauliflower mosaic virus 35S enhancer fused to the maize C4PPDK basal promoter (Yoo et al., 2007)
    205..251     +  promoter       minimal CaMV 35S promoter: minimal 35S promoter from cauliflower mosaic virus
   1003..1019    -  promoter       dU6-3 promoter (fragment): RNA polymerase III promoter for Drosophila U6-3 snRNA (Port et al., 2014)
   2475..2654    +  promoter       NOS promoter: nopaline synthase promoter
   2713..4332    +  CDS            LUCI_LUCCR: Experimental evidence at protein level: Swiss-Prot protein existence level 1. Produces green light with a wavelength of 544 nm. From Luciola cruciata (Japanese firefly) (Genji firefly).
   4359..4611    +  terminator     NOS terminator: nopaline synthase terminator and poly(A) signal
   4732..4819    +  promoter       AmpR promoter (fragment): bla
   4853..4877    +  misc_feature   RB T-DNA repeat: right border repeat from nopaline C58 T-DNA
   4968..5556    -  rep_origin     ori: high-copy-number ColE1/pMB1/pBR322/pUC origin of replication
   5730..6518    -  CDS            aadA: S3AD_ECOLX - Experimental evidence at protein level: Swiss-Prot protein existence level 1. Mediates bacterial resistance to the antibiotics streptomycin and spectinomycin. From Escherichia coli.
   6525..6581    -  CDS            GmR (fragment): gentamycin acetyltransferase; aacC1; confers resistance to gentamycin
   6757..6780    -  promoter       Pc promoter (fragment): intI1 (promoter lies within the coding sequence); class 1 integron promoter
   7056..7157    +  CDS            TRA2_ECOLX (fragment): Protein predicted: Swiss-Prot protein existence level 4. Required for transposition of transposon Tn903. From Escherichia coli.
   7162..7597    +  rep_origin     pSa ori: origin of replication from bacterial plasmid pSa
   7724..3       +  misc_feature   LB T-DNA repeat (across the origin): left border repeat from nopaline C58 T-DNA (truncated)
