[The description below was written by a language model from this plasmid's Addgene catalogue record and pLannotate feature annotations shown in this document.]
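Description:
pGREAT9 is a plant binary expression plasmid built in the GoldenBraid omega-level backbone pDGB1_omega1, carrying two transcriptional units that together form a ratiometric dual-colour luciferase reporter. The full sequence is about 7.7 kb. In E. coli it replicates at high copy from a ColE1/pUC-type origin and is selected with spectinomycin through the aadA gene. It also carries the pSa origin, which lacks its own replicase here, so replication in Agrobacterium requires the helper plasmid pSOUP. Left and right T-DNA border repeats of the nopaline C58 type flank the payload, allowing Agrobacterium-mediated transfer into plant cells.

The first unit places E-Luc, an enhanced green-emitting beetle luciferase from Pyrearinus termitilluminans, under the pG10-90 promoter with the NtEU terminator. The E-Luc coding sequence has a silent change that removes an internal BbsI site for compatibility with Type IIS assembly. The automated annotation does not label the E-Luc coding sequence or its terminator. It detects only short 35S-derived promoter fragments upstream, which probably correspond to the core of pG10-90, and the short Drosophila U6 hit in this region is likely spurious. The second unit is annotated clearly: a NOS promoter drives Red-F, a Luciola cruciata firefly luciferase carrying the S286Y substitution that shifts emission to red, followed by the NOS terminator.

Because the two luciferases emit distinguishable colours, one signal can normalise the other within a single sample. This supports rapid characterisation of transcriptional regulatory elements in plants. The units were joined by Esp3I assembly, which destroyed those sites, and the combined insert can be released with BsaI for further GoldenBraid assembly.
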