Addgene plasmid #170897: pGREAT9
Purpose: GoldenBraid Double Transcriptional Unit - pG10-90_E-Luc_NtEUt+pNOS_Red-F_NOSt
Depositing lab: Markita Landry. Depositing organization: University of California, Berkeley. Publication: A Ratiometric Dual Color Luciferase Reporter for Fast Characterization of Transcriptional Regulatory Elements in Plants. Gonzalez-Grandio E, Demirer GS, Ma W, Brady S, Landry MP. ACS Synth Biol. 2021 Sep 14. doi: 10.1021/acssynbio.1c00248. PubMed 34520169.
Backbone
  Vector backbone: pDGB1_omega1
  Backbone manufacturer: Diego Orzaez Lab
  Backbone size w/o insert (bp): 2925
  Vector type: Plant Expression, Luciferase, Synthetic Biology
Growth in bacteria
  Bacterial resistance: Spectinomycin, 50 μg/mL
  Growth temperature: 37°C
  Growth strain: DH5alpha
  Copy number: High Copy
Gene/Insert
  Gene/Insert name: E-Luc (alt name: Enhanced beetle luciferase)
  Species: Pyrearinus termitilluminans (E-Luc) and Luciola curciata (Red-F)
  Insert size (bp): 4818
  Mutation: c.375C>T silent mutation to remove BbsI site (E-Luc), p.S286Y Red mutant (RedF)
  Promoter: pG10-90
  Cloning method: Restriction Enzyme; 5′ cloning site Esp3I (destroyed during cloning); 3′ cloning site Esp3I (destroyed during cloning)
  Sequencing primers: 5′ GGGAAACGCCTGGTATCTTT; 3′ CCGATCCCCGGAATTAGATC
Terms and licenses: Academic/Nonprofit Terms; Industry Terms: Not Available to Industry
Depositor comments: Encodes both E-Luc and Red-F transcriptional units. Insert can be excised by BsaI digestion. Requires pSOUP for replication in agrobacterium . Please visit https://www.biorxiv.org/content/10.1101/2021.05.26.443018v2 to read the preprint on bioRxiv
How to cite: pGREAT9 was a gift from Markita Landry (Addgene plasmid # 170897 ; http://n2t.net/addgene:170897 ; RRID:Addgene_170897)
